Addgene plasmid #155477: CPSF4
Purpose: For use in RBP tethering screen
Depositing lab: Eugene Yeo. Depositing organization: University of California, San Diego (UCSD). Publication: Large-scale tethered function assays identify factors that regulate mRNA stability and translation. Luo EC, Nathanson JL, Tan FE, Schwartz JL, Schmok JC, Shankar A, Markmiller S, Yee BA, Sathe S, Pratt GA, Scaletta DB, Ha Y, Hill DE, Aigner S, Yeo GW. Nat Struct Mol Biol. 2020 Oct;27(10):989-1000. doi: 10.1038/s41594-020-0477-6. Epub 2020 Aug 17. PubMed 32807991.
Backbone
  Vector backbone: E2.pEF5-DEST-FL-V5-MCP
  Backbone size w/o insert (bp): 7357
  Vector type: Mammalian Expression
Growth in bacteria
  Bacterial resistance: Ampicillin, 100 μg/mL
  Growth temperature: 37°C
  Growth strain: DH5alpha
  Copy number: High Copy
Gene/Insert
  Gene/Insert name: CPSF4 (alt name: Accession: BC050738.1)
  Species: H. sapiens (human)
  Insert size (bp): 732
  Mutation: none
  Entrez Gene: CPSF4 (a.k.a. CPSF30, NAR, NEB-1, NEB1)
  Promoter: EF-1a
  Tag / fusion protein: V5-MCP (C terminal on backbone)
  Cloning method: Gateway Cloning
  Sequencing primers: 5′ TAATACGACTCACTATAGGG; 3′ gctcgagtctagagggc
Resource information
  A portion of this plasmid was derived from a plasmid made by: DNASU Plasmid Repository Center for Personalized Diagnostics Biodesign Institute
Terms and licenses: Academic/Nonprofit Terms; Industry Terms: Not Available to Industry
How to cite: CPSF4 was a gift from Eugene Yeo (Addgene plasmid # 155477 ; http://n2t.net/addgene:155477 ; RRID:Addgene_155477)
