[The description below was written by a language model from this plasmid's Addgene catalogue record and pLannotate feature annotations shown in this document.]
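Description:
CPSF4 is a mammalian expression plasmid built by Gateway cloning in the E2.pEF5-DEST-FL-V5-MCP destination backbone. It is one member of a collection of RNA-binding protein clones made for a tethered function screen. It is propagated in E. coli from a high-copy ColE1/pUC-type origin under ampicillin selection (AmpR with its bla promoter). A partial f1 origin and leftover lac regulatory fragments are also annotated.

The payload is the human CPSF4 open reading frame (also called CPSF30), recorded as unmutated and about 730 bp. It encodes a component of the cleavage and polyadenylation specificity factor complex, which acts in pre-mRNA 3'-end formation. The annotation tool matched this coding sequence to the bovine orthologue, but the catalogue lists the species as human. The ORF lies between attB1 and attB2 sites left by recombination. It is driven by the strong constitutive EF-1α promoter, and a T7 promoter sits just upstream. Downstream of attB2, the backbone supplies a C-terminal V5 epitope tag followed by the bacteriophage MS2 coat protein (MCP), and the unit ends with a bGH polyadenylation signal. MCP binds MS2 stem-loop RNA, so the fusion can be recruited to a reporter transcript carrying such hairpins. This allows the effect of tethered CPSF4 on mRNA stability or translation to be measured, while V5 permits detection of the protein.

An FRT site lies directly upstream of a hygromycin resistance gene with an SV40 poly(A) signal. No full-length promoter is annotated in front of that gene. This layout is consistent with FLP-mediated integration into a genomic FRT landing site, although the record does not state that use. The sequenced record is 7,090 nt.
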