Features (pLannotate 1.2.2; 24 found; start..end, strand, type, name):
      1..1179    +  promoter       EF-1α promoter: strong constitutive promoter for human elongation factor EF-1α
   1196..1214    +  promoter       T7 promoter: promoter for bacteriophage T7 RNA polymerase
   1294..1311    +  protein_bind   attB1 (fragment): mutant version of attB; core recombination site for the Gateway® BP reaction BP Clonase™
   1317..2045    +  CDS            CPSF4: CPSF4_BOVIN - Also known as CPSF30. Experimental evidence at protein level: Swiss-Prot protein existence level 1. Component of the cleavage and polyadenylation specificity factor (CPSF) complex that play a key role in pre-mRNA 3'-end formation, recognizing the AAUAAA signal sequence and interacting with poly(A) polymerase and other factors to bring about cleavage and poly(A) addition. CPSF4 binds RNA polymers with a preference for poly(U). From Bos taurus (Bovine).
   2048..2071    -  protein_bind   attB2: mutant version of attB; recombination site for the Gateway® BP reaction BP Clonase™
   2196..2237    +  CDS            V5 tag: epitope tag from simian virus 5
   2250..2636    +  CDS            MS2: bacteriophage MS2 coat protein binds to a specific stem-loop structure in the viral RNA (Peabody, 1993)
   2698..2922    +  polyA_signal   bGH poly(A) signal: bovine growth hormone polyadenylation signal
   2926..2947    +  promoter       SV40 promoter (fragment): SV40 enhancer and early promoter
   2968..3201    +  rep_origin     f1 ori (fragment) (sequence partly withheld): f1 bacteriophage origin of replication; arrow indicates direction of (+) strand synthesis
   3206..3253    +  protein_bind   FRT: FLP-mediated recombination occurs in the 8-bp core sequence TCTAGAAA (Turan and Bode, 2011). FLP recombinase from the Saccharomyces cerevisiae 2μ plasmid
   3261..4283    +  CDS            HygR: aminoglycoside phosphotransferase from E. coli; aph(4)-Ia; confers resistance to hygromycin
   4293..4418    +  CDS            ble (fragment): BLE_KLEPN - Experimental evidence at protein level: Swiss-Prot protein existence level 1. Binding protein with a strong affinity to the bleomycin family of antibiotics. Binds to CL990; an antimitotic-antibiotic compound. From Klebsiella pneumoniae.
   4413..4534    +  polyA_signal   SV40 poly(A) signal: SV40 polyadenylation signal
   4607..4623    -  protein_bind   lac operator: The lac repressor binds to the lac operator to inhibit transcription in E. coli. This inhibition can be relieved by adding lactose or isopropyl-β-D-thiogalactopyranoside (IPTG). lac repressor encoded by lacI
   4631..4661    -  promoter       lac promoter: promoter for the E. coli lac operon
   4676..4697    -  protein_bind   CAP binding site: CAP binding activates transcription in the presence of cAMP. E. coli catabolite activator protein
   4710..4802    -  CDS            lacI (fragment): lac repressor; lacI; The lac repressor binds to the lac operator to inhibit transcription in E. coli. This inhibition can be relieved by adding lactose or isopropyl-β-D-thiogalactopyranoside (IPTG).
   4985..5573    -  rep_origin     ori: high-copy-number ColE1/pMB1/pBR322/pUC origin of replication
   5744..6604    -  CDS            AmpR: β-lactamase; bla; confers resistance to ampicillin, carbenicillin, and related antibiotics
   6605..6709    -  promoter       AmpR promoter: bla
   6768..6820    -  misc_feature   bom (fragment): basis of mobility region from pBR322
   6975..6993    +  enhancer       CMV enhancer (fragment): human cytomegalovirus immediate early enhancer
   7018..7084    +  CDS            small t antigen (fragment): SV40 (simian virus 40) small t antigen
>Addgene plasmid #155477 | CPSF4 | addgene full sequence | sequence record 376741 | Addgene NGS Result
GGCTCCGGTGCCCGTCAGTGGGCAGAGCGCACATCGCCCACAGTCCCCGAGAAGTTGGGGGGAGGGGTCG
GCAATTGAACCGGTGCCTAGAGAAGGTGGCGCGGGGTAAACTGGGAAAGTGATGTCGTGTACTGGCTCCG
CCTTTTTCCCGAGGGTGGGGGAGAACCGTATATAAGTGCAGTAGTCGCCGTGAACGTTCTTTTTCGCAAC
GGGTTTGCCGCCAGAACACAGGTAAGTGCCGTGTGTGGTTCCCGCGGGCCTGGCCTCTTTACGGGTTATG
GCCCTTGCGTGCCTTGAATTACTTCCACCTGGCTGCAGTACGTGATTCTTGATCCCGAGCTTCGGGTTGG
AAGTGGGTGGGAGAGTTCGAGGCCTTGCGCTTAAGGAGCCCCTTCGCCTCGTGCTTGAGTTGAGGCCTGG
CCTGGGCGCTGGGGCCGCCGCGTGCGAATCTGGTGGCACCTTCGCGCCTGTCTCGCTGCTTTCGATAAGT
CTCTAGCCATTTAAAATTTTTGATGACCTGCTGCGACGCTTTTTTTCTGGCAAGATAGTCTTGTAAATGC
GGGCCAAGATCTGCACACTGGTATTTCGGTTTTTGGGGCCGCGGGCGGCGACGGGGCCCGTGCGTCCCAG
CGCACATGTTCGGCGAGGCGGGGCCTGCGAGCGCGGCCACCGAGAATCGGACGGGGGTAGTCTCAAGCTG
GCCGGCCTGCTCTGGTGCCTGGCCTCGCGCCGCCGTGTATCGCCCCGCCCTGGGCGGCAAGGCTGGCCCG
GTCGGCACCAGTTGCGTGAGCGGAAAGATGGCCGCTTCCCGGCCCTGCTGCAGGGAGCTCAAAATGGAGG
ACGCGGCGCTCGGGAGAGCGGGCGGGTGAGTCACCCACACAAAGGAAAAGGGCCTTTCCGTCCTCAGCCG
TCGCTTCATGTGACTCCACGGAGTACCGGGCGCCGTCCAGGCACCTCGATTAGTTCTCGAGCTTTTGGAG
TACGTCGTCTTTAGGTTGGGGGGAGGGGTTTTATGCGATGGAGTTTCCCCACACTGAGTGGGTGGAGACT
GAAGTTAGGCCAGCTTGGCACTTGATGTAATTCTCCTTGGAATTTGCCCTTTTTGAGTTTGGATCTTGGT
TCATTCTCAAGCCTCAGACAGTGGTTCAAAGTTTTTTTCTTCCATTTCAGGTGTCGTGAGGAATTAGCTT
GGTACTAATACGACTCACTATAGGGAGACCCAAGCTGGCTAGGTAAGCTTGGTACCGAGCTCGGATCCAC
TAGTCCAGTGTGGTGGAATTCTGCAGATATCAACAAGTTTGTACAAAAAAGTTGGCATGCAGGAAATCAT
CGCCAGCGTGGACCACATCAAGTTTGACTTGGAGATCGCGGTGGAGCAGCAGCTGGGGGCGCAGCCGCTG
CCCTTCCCCGGCATGGACAAGTCGGGCGCTGCTGTCTGTGAATTCTTTTTGAAAGCTGCCTGCGGCAAAG
GGGGCATGTGTCCGTTTCGCCACATCAGTGGTGAGAAGACAGTTGTGTGCAAACACTGGCTGCGTGGCCT
ATGCAAGAAAGGGGACCAGTGTGAGTTCCTGCATGAGTATGACATGACCAAGATGCCCGAGTGCTACTTC
TACTCCAAGTTCGGGGAGTGCAGCAACAAGGAATGTCCCTTCCTGCACATCGACCCCGAGTCCAAGATCA
AGGACTGTCCTTGGTATGACCGCGGCTTCTGCAAGCACGGTCCCCTCTGCAGGCACCGGCACACACGGAG
AGTCATCTGTGTGAATTACCTCGTGGGATTCTGCCCGGAGGGGCCCTCGTGTAAATTCATGCACCCTCGA
TTTGAACTGCCCATGGGAACCACCGAGCAGCCCCCACTGCCACAGCAGACACAGCCTCCAGCAAAGAGAA
CCCCGCAGGTCATCGGGGTCATGCAGAGTCAAAACAGCAGCGCGGGCAACCGGGGACCCCGGCCACTGGA
GCAGGTCACCTGTTACAAGTGTGGCGAGAAAGGACACTACGCCAACAGATGCACCAAAGGGCACTTGGCC
TTTCTCAGTGGACAGTGCCCAACTTTCTTGTACAAAGTGGTTGATATCCAGCACAGTGGCGGCCGCTCGA
GTCTAGAGGGCCCGCGGTTCGAAACCAGCGGAGGCGGCGGAAGCGGGGGAGGAGGCAGCGGCGGAGGCGG
CAGCGGGGGCGGCGGAAGCGCTACCGGTAAGCCTATCCCTAACCCTCTCCTCGGTCTCGATTCTACGCGT
ACCGGTATGGCTTCTAACTTTACTCAGTTCGTTCTCGTCGACAATGGCGGAACTGGCGACGTGACTGTCG
CCCCAAGCAACTTCGCTAACGGGGTCGCTGAATGGATCAGCTCTAACTCGCGATCACAGGCTTACAAAGT
AACCTGTAGCGTTCGTCAGAGCTCTGCGCAGAATCGCAAATACACCATCAAAGTCGAGGTGCCTAAAGTG
GCAACCCAGACTGTTGGTGGTGAAGAGCTTCCTGTAGCCGGATGGAGATCTTACTTAAATATGGAACTAA
CCATTCCAATTTTCGCCACGAATTCCGACTGCGAGCTTATTGTTAAGGCAATGCAAGGTCTCCTAAAAGA
TGGAAACCCGATTCCCTCGGCCATCGCGGCCAACTCCGGCATCTACGGAGGTGGAGGTGGATCTCGTACG
GGTTAGTAATGAGTTTAAACCCGCTGATCAGCCTCGACTGTGCCTTCTAGTTGCCAGCCATCTGTTGTTT
GCCCCTCCCCCGTGCCTTCCTTGACCCTGGAAGGTGCCACTCCCACTGTCCTTTCCTAATAAAATGAGGA
AATTGCATCGCATTGTCTGAGTAGGTGTCATTCTATTCTGGGGGGTGGGGTGGGGCAGGACAGCAAGGGG
GAGGATTGGGAAGACAATAGCAGGCATGCTGGGGATGCGGTGGGCTCTATGGCTTCTGAGGCGGAAAGAA
CCAGCTGGGGCTCTAGGGGGTATCCCC
[124 nt withheld, positions 2968-3091]
C
[91 nt withheld, positions 3093-3183]
AGGGTGATGGTTCACGTACCTAGAAGTTCCTATTCCGAAGTTCCTATTCTCTAGAAAGTATAGGAACTTC
CTTGGCCAAAAAGCCTGAACTCACCGCGACGTCTGTCGAGAAGTTTCTGATCGAAAAGTTCGACAGCGTC
TCCGACCTGATGCAGCTCTCGGAGGGCGAAGAATCTCGTGCTTTCAGCTTCGATGTAGGAGGGCGTGGAT
ATGTCCTGCGGGTAAATAGCTGCGCCGATGGTTTCTACAAAGATCGTTATGTTTATCGGCACTTTGCATC
GGCCGCGCTCCCGATTCCGGAAGTGCTTGACATTGGGGAATTCAGCGAGAGCCTGACCTATTGCATCTCC
CGCCGTGCACAGGGTGTCACGTTGCAAGACCTGCCTGAAACCGAACTGCCCGCTGTTCTGCAGCCGGTCG
CGGAGGCCATGGATGCGATCGCTGCGGCCGATCTTAGCCAGACGAGCGGGTTCGGCCCATTCGGACCGCA
AGGAATCGGTCAATACACTACATGGCGTGATTTCATATGCGCGATTGCTGATCCCCATGTGTATCACTGG
CAAACTGTGATGGACGACACCGTCAGTGCGTCCGTCGCGCAGGCTCTCGATGAGCTGATGCTTTGGGCCG
AGGACTGCCCCGAAGTCCGGCACCTCGTGCACGCGGATTTCGGCTCCAACAATGTCCTGACGGACAATGG
CCGCATAACAGCGGTCATTGACTGGAGCGAGGCGATGTTCGGGGATTCCCAATACGAGGTCGCCAACATC
TTCTTCTGGAGGCCGTGGTTGGCTTGTATGGAGCAGCAGACGCGCTACTTCGAGCGGAGGCATCCGGAGC
TTGCAGGATCGCCGCGGCTCCGGGCGTATATGCTCCGCATTGGTCTTGACCAACTCTATCAGAGCTTGGT
TGACGGCAATTTCGATGATGCAGCTTGGGCGCAGGGTCGATGCGACGCAATCGTCCGATCCGGAGCCGGG
ACTGTCGGGCGTACACAAATCGCCCGCAGAAGCGCGGCCGTCTGGACCGATGGCTGTGTAGAAGTACTCG
CCGATAGTGGAAACCGACGCCCCAGCACTCGTCCGAGGGCAAAGGAATAGCACGTACTACGAGATTTCGA
TTCCACCGCCGCCTTCTATGAAAGGTTGGGCTTCGGAATCGTTTTCCGGGACGCCGGCTGGATGATCCTC
CAGCGCGGGGATCTCATGCTGGAGTTCTTCGCCCACCCCAACTTGTTTATTGCAGCTTATAATGGTTACA
AATAAAGCAATAGCATCACAAATTTCACAAATAAAGCATTTTTTTCACTGCATTCTAGTTGTGGTTTGTC
CAAACTCATCAATGTATCTTATCATGTCTGTATACCGTCGACCTCTAGCTAGAGCTTGGCGTAATCATGG
TCATAGCTGTTTCCTGTGTGAAATTGTTATCCGCTCACAATTCCACACAACATACGAGCCGGAAGCATAA
AGTGTAAAGCCTGGGGTGCCTAATGAGTGAGCTAACTCACATTAATTGCGTTGCGCTCACTGCCCGCTTT
CCAGTCGGGAAACCTGTCGTGCCAGCTGCATTAATGAATCGGCCAACGCGCGGGGAGAGGCGGTTTGCGT
ATTGGGCGCTCTTCCGCTTCCTCGCTCACTGACTCGCTGCGCTCGGTCGTTCGGCTGCGGCGAGCGGTAT
CAGCTCACTCAAAGGCGGTAATACGGTTATCCACAGAATCAGGGGATAACGCAGGAAAGAACATGTGAGC
AAAAGGCCAGCAAAAGGCCAGGAACCGTAAAAAGGCCGCGTTGCTGGCGTTTTTCCATAGGCTCCGCCCC
CCTGACGAGCATCACAAAAATCGACGCTCAAGTCAGAGGTGGCGAAACCCGACAGGACTATAAAGATACC
AGGCGTTTCCCCCTGGAAGCTCCCTCGTGCGCTCTCCTGTTCCGACCCTGCCGCTTACCGGATACCTGTC
CGCCTTTCTCCCTTCGGGAAGCGTGGCGCTTTCTCATAGCTCACGCTGTAGGTATCTCAGTTCGGTGTAG
GTCGTTCGCTCCAAGCTGGGCTGTGTGCACGAACCCCCCGTTCAGCCCGACCGCTGCGCCTTATCCGGTA
ACTATCGTCTTGAGTCCAACCCGGTAAGACACGACTTATCGCCACTGGCAGCAGCCACTGGTAACAGGAT
TAGCAGAGCGAGGTATGTAGGCGGTGCTACAGAGTTCTTGAAGTGGTGGCCTAACTACGGCTACACTAGA
AGAACAGTATTTGGTATCTGCGCTCTGCTGAAGCCAGTTACCTTCGGAAAAAGAGTTGGTAGCTCTTGAT
CCGGCAAACAAACCACCGCTGGTAGCGGTGGTTTTTTTGTTTGCAAGCAGCAGATTACGCGCAGAAAAAA
AGGATCTCAAGAAGATCCTTTGATCTTTTCTACGGGGTCTGACGCTCAGTGGAACGAAAACTCACGTTAA
GGGATTTTGGTCATGAGATTATCAAAAAGGATCTTCACCTAGATCCTTTTAAATTAAAAATGAAGTTTTA
AATCAATCTAAAGTATATATGAGTAAACTTGGTCTGACAGTTACCAATGCTTAATCAGTGAGGCACCTAT
CTCAGCGATCTGTCTATTTCGTTCATCCATAGTTGCCTGACTCCCCGTCGTGTAGATAACTACGATACGG
GAGGGCTTACCATCTGGCCCCAGTGCTGCAATGATACCGCGAGACCCACGCTCACCGGCTCCAGATTTAT
CAGCAATAAACCAGCCAGCCGGAAGGGCCGAGCGCAGAAGTGGTCCTGCAACTTTATCCGCCTCCATCCA
GTCTATTAATTGTTGCCGGGAAGCTAGAGTAAGTAGTTCGCCAGTTAATAGTTTGCGCAACGTTGTTGCC
ATTGCTACAGGCATCGTGGTGTCACGCTCGTCGTTTGGTATGGCTTCATTCAGCTCCGGTTCCCAACGAT
CAAGGCGAGTTACATGATCCCCCATGTTGTGCAAAAAAGCGGTTAGCTCCTTCGGTCCTCCGATCGTTGT
CAGAAGTAAGTTGGCCGCAGTGTTATCACTCATGGTTATGGCAGCACTGCATAATTCTCTTACTGTCATG
CCATCCGTAAGATGCTTTTCTGTGACTGGTGAGTACTCAACCAAGTCATTCTGAGAATAGTGTATGCGGC
GACCGAGTTGCTCTTGCCCGGCGTCAATACGGGATAATACCGCGCCACATAGCAGAACTTTAAAAGTGCT
CATCATTGGAAAACGTTCTTCGGGGCGAAAACTCTCAAGGATCTTACCGCTGTTGAGATCCAGTTCGATG
TAACCCACTCGTGCACCCAACTGATCTTCAGCATCTTTTACTTTCACCAGCGTTTCTGGGTGAGCAAAAA
CAGGAAGGCAAAATGCCGCAAAAAAGGGAATAAGGGCGACACGGAAATGTTGAATACTCATACTCTTCCT
TTTTCAATATTATTGAAGCATTTATCAGGGTTATTGTCTCATGAGCGGATACATATTTGAATGTATTTAG
AAAAATAAACAAATAGGGGTTCCGCGCACATTTCCCCGAAAAGTGCCACCTGACGTCGACGGATCGGGAG
ATCTCCCGATCCCCTATGGTGCACTCTCAGTACAATCTGCTCTGATGCCGCATAGTTAAGCCAGTATCTG
CTCCCTGCTTGTGTGTTGGAGGTCGCTGAGTAGTGCGCGAGCAAAATTTAAGCTACAACAAGGCAAGGCT
TGACCGACAATTGCATGAAGAATCTGCTTAGGGTTAGGCGTTTTGCGCTGCTTCGCGATGTACGGGCCAG
ATATACGCGTTGACATTGATTATTGACTAGGCTTTTGCAAAAAGCTTTGCAAAGATGGATAAAGTTTTAA
ACAGAGAGGAATCTTTGCAGCTAATGGACCTTCTAGGTCTTGAAAGGAGTGGGAATT
